Addgene plasmid #68391: knob-s48i48
Purpose: Knob protein fused to elastin-like polypeptide (S48I48)
Depositing lab: Andrew MacKay. Depositing organization: University of Southern California. Publication: Design and cellular internalization of genetically engineered polypeptide nanoparticles displaying adenovirus knob domain. Sun G, Hsueh PY, Janib SM, Hamm-Alvarez S, MacKay JA. J Control Release. 2011 Oct 30;155(2):218-26. doi: 10.1016/j.jconrel.2011.06.010. Epub 2011 Jun 14. PubMed 21699930.
Backbone
  Vector backbone: Pet25b+
  Backbone manufacturer: Novagen
  Backbone size w/o insert (bp): 5547
  Total vector size (bp): 7531
  Vector type: Bacterial Expression
Growth in bacteria
  Bacterial resistance: Ampicillin, 100 μg/mL
  Growth temperature: 37°C
  Growth strain: Top10
  Copy number: Unknown
Gene/Insert
  Gene/Insert name: Knob-S48I48 (alt name: knob-ELP)
  Species: Synthetic
  Insert size (bp): 2100
  Promoter: T7
  Tag / fusion protein: Knob (N terminal on insert)
  Cloning method: Restriction Enzyme; 5′ cloning site NdeI (not destroyed); 3′ cloning site BamHI (not destroyed)
  Sequencing primers: 5′ T7; 3′ T7term
Terms and licenses: Academic/Nonprofit Terms; Industry Terms: Not Available to Industry
How to cite: knob-s48i48 was a gift from Andrew MacKay (Addgene plasmid # 68391 ; http://n2t.net/addgene:68391 ; RRID:Addgene_68391)
