[The description below was written by a language model from this plasmid's Addgene catalogue record and pLannotate feature annotations shown in this document.]
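Description:
knob-s48i48 is a bacterial expression plasmid of about 7.5 kb built on the Novagen pET25b(+) backbone. It produces a synthetic fusion of the adenovirus fiber knob domain to an elastin-like polypeptide (ELP) designated S48I48. The plasmid is propagated in E. coli under ampicillin selection (β-lactamase with its own promoter). It replicates from a ColE1/pBR322-type origin, accompanied by the bom region and the rop gene, which normally holds copy number down, although the catalogue lists copy number as unknown. An f1 origin is also present. Short tetracycline-resistance fragments in the annotation are non-functional remnants of the pBR322 lineage.

The insert of roughly 2.1 kb sits between NdeI and BamHI sites, downstream of a T7 promoter, a lac operator and the T7 gene 10 ribosome binding site. A T7 terminator follows it. A plasmid-borne lacI gene supplies repressor, so expression would be IPTG-inducible in hosts that provide T7 RNA polymerase. The annotated start of the open reading frame matches a fragment of the human adenovirus 5 fiber protein. This is the knob region, which binds the coxsackievirus and adenovirus receptor, and it forms the N-terminal part of the fusion. The long unannotated stretch that follows presumably encodes the repetitive ELP block, which the annotation tool does not recognise. Backbone-derived HSV epitope and His-tag sequences lie downstream of the insert, but the record does not state whether they are translated in frame with the fusion.

According to the associated publication title, the construct was used to make genetically engineered polypeptide nanoparticles displaying the knob domain and to study their cellular internalization.
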