Features (pLannotate 1.2.2; 20 found; start..end, strand, type, name):
     12..467     +  rep_origin     f1 ori (sequence partly withheld): f1 bacteriophage origin of replication; arrow indicates direction of (+) strand synthesis
    494..598     +  promoter       AmpR promoter: bla
    599..1459    +  CDS            AmpR: β-lactamase; bla; confers resistance to ampicillin, carbenicillin, and related antibiotics
   1630..2218    +  rep_origin     ori: high-copy-number ColE1/pMB1/pBR322/pUC origin of replication
   2404..2546    -  misc_feature   bom: basis of mobility region from pBR322
   2648..2839    -  CDS            rop: Rop protein, which maintains plasmids at low copy number; rop
   2856..3236    +  CDS            YPB1_ECOLX: Protein predicted: Swiss-Prot protein existence level 4. From Escherichia coli.
   3308..3599    -  CDS            TcR (fragment): tetracycline efflux protein; tet; confers resistance to tetracycline
   3614..3635    -  protein_bind   CAP binding site: CAP binding activates transcription in the presence of cAMP. E. coli catabolite activator protein
   3648..4730    -  CDS            lacI: lac repressor; lacI; The lac repressor binds to the lac operator to inhibit transcription in E. coli. This inhibition can be relieved by adding lactose or isopropyl-β-D-thiogalactopyranoside (IPTG).
   4731..4808    -  promoter       lacI promoter: lacI
   4816..5095    -  CDS            TcR (fragment): tetracycline efflux protein; tet; confers resistance to tetracycline
   5117..5135    +  promoter       T7 promoter: promoter for bacteriophage T7 RNA polymerase
   5136..5160    +  protein_bind   lac operator: The lac repressor binds to the lac operator to inhibit transcription in E. coli. This inhibition can be relieved by adding lactose or isopropyl-β-D-thiogalactopyranoside (IPTG). lac repressor encoded by lacI
   5175..5197    +  RBS            RBS: efficient ribosome binding site from bacteriophage T7 gene 10 (Olins and Rangwala, 1989)
   5208..5792    +  CDS            SPIKE_ADE05 (fragment): Experimental evidence at protein level: Swiss-Prot protein existence level 1. Forms spikes that protrude from each vertex of the icosahedral capsid. Interacts with host coxsackievirus and adenovirus receptor CXADR located at the cell tight junctions to provide virion initial attachment to target cell. The fiber protein binds to CXADR with a higher affinity than CXADR binds to itself, thereby blocking the cell-cell adhesion function of CXADR dimers and leading to local disruption of the tight junction. Fiber protein present on neo- synthesized particles may thus disrupt the junctional integrity
   7336..7368    +  CDS            HSV tag: HSV (herpes simplex virus) epitope tag
   7375..7392    +  CDS            9xHis (fragment): 9xHis affinity tag
   7402..7451    +  CDS            SET1 (fragment): solubility-enhancement tag derived from T7 phage gene 10B
   7459..7506    +  terminator     T7 terminator: transcription terminator for bacteriophage T7 RNA polymerase
>Addgene plasmid #68391 | knob-s48i48 | depositor full sequence | sequence record 119871 | Knob-S48I48 insert into PET25b+ backbone
TGGCGAATGGG
[124 nt withheld, positions 12-135]
C
[91 nt withheld, positions 137-227]
A
[49 nt withheld, positions 229-277]
CCTTTGACGTTGGAGTCCACGTTCTTT
[37 nt withheld, positions 305-341]
ACCCTATCTCGGTCTATTCTTTTGATTTATAAGGGATTTTGCCGATTTCGGCCTATTGGTTAAAAAATGA
GCTGATTTAACAAAAATTTAACGCGAATTTTAACAAAATATTAACGTTTACAATTTCAGGTGGCACTTTT
CGGGGAAATGTGCGCGGAACCCCTATTTGTTTATTTTTCTAAATACATTCAAATATGTATCCGCTCATGA
GACAATAACCCTGATAAATGCTTCAATAATATTGAAAAAGGAAGAGTATGAGTATTCAACATTTCCGTGT
CGCCCTTATTCCCTTTTTTGCGGCATTTTGCCTTCCTGTTTTTGCTCACCCAGAAACGCTGGTGAAAGTA
AAAGATGCTGAAGATCAGTTGGGTGCACGAGTGGGTTACATCGAACTGGATCTCAACAGCGGTAAGATCC
TTGAGAGTTTTCGCCCCGAAGAACGTTTTCCAATGATGAGCACTTTTAAAGTTCTGCTATGTGGCGCGGT
ATTATCCCGTATTGACGCCGGGCAAGAGCAACTCGGTCGCCGCATACACTATTCTCAGAATGACTTGGTT
GAGTACTCACCAGTCACAGAAAAGCATCTTACGGATGGCATGACAGTAAGAGAATTATGCAGTGCTGCCA
TAACCATGAGTGATAACACTGCGGCCAACTTACTTCTGACAACGATCGGAGGACCGAAGGAGCTAACCGC
TTTTTTGCACAACATGGGGGATCATGTAACTCGCCTTGATCGTTGGGAACCGGAGCTGAATGAAGCCATA
CCAAACGACGAGCGTGACACCACGATGCCTGCAGCAATGGCAACAACGTTGCGCAAACTATTAACTGGCG
AACTACTTACTCTAGCTTCCCGGCAACAATTAATAGACTGGATGGAGGCGGATAAAGTTGCAGGACCACT
TCTGCGCTCGGCCCTTCCGGCTGGCTGGTTTATTGCTGATAAATCTGGAGCCGGTGAGCGTGGGTCTCGC
GGTATCATTGCAGCACTGGGGCCAGATGGTAAGCCCTCCCGTATCGTAGTTATCTACACGACGGGGAGTC
AGGCAACTATGGATGAACGAAATAGACAGATCGCTGAGATAGGTGCCTCACTGATTAAGCATTGGTAACT
GTCAGACCAAGTTTACTCATATATACTTTAGATTGATTTAAAACTTCATTTTTAATTTAAAAGGATCTAG
GTGAAGATCCTTTTTGATAATCTCATGACCAAAATCCCTTAACGTGAGTTTTCGTTCCACTGAGCGTCAG
ACCCCGTAGAAAAGATCAAAGGATCTTCTTGAGATCCTTTTTTTCTGCGCGTAATCTGCTGCTTGCAAAC
AAAAAAACCACCGCTACCAGCGGTGGTTTGTTTGCCGGATCAAGAGCTACCAACTCTTTTTCCGAAGGTA
ACTGGCTTCAGCAGAGCGCAGATACCAAATACTGTCCTTCTAGTGTAGCCGTAGTTAGGCCACCACTTCA
AGAACTCTGTAGCACCGCCTACATACCTCGCTCTGCTAATCCTGTTACCAGTGGCTGCTGCCAGTGGCGA
TAAGTCGTGTCTTACCGGGTTGGACTCAAGACGATAGTTACCGGATAAGGCGCAGCGGTCGGGCTGAACG
GGGGGTTCGTGCACACAGCCCAGCTTGGAGCGAACGACCTACACCGAACTGAGATACCTACAGCGTGAGC
TATGAGAAAGCGCCACGCTTCCCGAAGGGAGAAAGGCGGACAGGTATCCGGTAAGCGGCAGGGTCGGAAC
AGGAGAGCGCACGAGGGAGCTTCCAGGGGGAAACGCCTGGTATCTTTATAGTCCTGTCGGGTTTCGCCAC
CTCTGACTTGAGCGTCGATTTTTGTGATGCTCGTCAGGGGGGCGGAGCCTATGGAAAAACGCCAGCAACG
CGGCCTTTTTACGGTTCCTGGCCTTTTGCTGGCCTTTTGCTCACATGTTCTTTCCTGCGTTATCCCCTGA
TTCTGTGGATAACCGTATTACCGCCTTTGAGTGAGCTGATACCGCTCGCCGCAGCCGAACGACCGAGCGC
AGCGAGTCAGTGAGCGAGGAAGCGGAAGAGCGCCTGATGCGGTATTTTCTCCTTACGCATCTGTGCGGTA
TTTCACACCGCATATATGGTGCACTCTCAGTACAATCTGCTCTGATGCCGCATAGTTAAGCCAGTATACA
CTCCGCTATCGCTACGTGACTGGGTCATGGCTGCGCCCCGACACCCGCCAACACCCGCTGACGCGCCCTG
ACGGGCTTGTCTGCTCCCGGCATCCGCTTACAGACAAGCTGTGACCGTCTCCGGGAGCTGCATGTGTCAG
AGGTTTTCACCGTCATCACCGAAACGCGCGAGGCAGCTGCGGTAAAGCTCATCAGCGTGGTCGTGAAGCG
ATTCACAGATGTCTGCCTGTTCATCCGCGTCCAGCTCGTTGAGTTTCTCCAGAAGCGTTAATGTCTGGCT
TCTGATAAAGCGGGCCATGTTAAGGGCGGTTTTTTCCTGTTTGGTCACTGATGCCTCCGTGTAAGGGGGA
TTTCTGTTCATGGGGGTAATGATACCGATGAAACGAGAGAGGATGCTCACGATACGGGTTACTGATGATG
AACATGCCCGGTTACTGGAACGTTGTGAGGGTAAACAACTGGCGGTATGGATGCGGCGGGACCAGAGAAA
AATCACTCAGGGTCAATGCCAGCGCTTCGTTAATACAGATGTAGGTGTTCCACAGGGTAGCCAGCAGCAT
CCTGCGATGCAGATCCGGAACATAATGGTGCAGGGCGCTGACTTCCGCGTTTCCAGACTTTACGAAACAC
GGAAACCGAAGACCATTCATGTTGTTGCTCAGGTCGCAGACGTTTTGCAGCAGCAGTCGCTTCACGTTCG
CTCGCGTATCGGTGATTCATTCTGCTAACCAGTAAGGCAACCCCGCCAGCCTAGCCGGGTCCTCAACGAC
AGGAGCACGATCATGCGCACCCGTGGGGCCGCCATGCCGGCGATAATGGCCTGCTTCTCGCCGAAACGTT
TGGTGGCGGGACCAGTGACGAAGGCTTGAGCGAGGGCGTGCAAGATTCCGAATACCGCAAGCGACAGGCC
GATCATCGTCGCGCTCCAGCGAAAGCGGTCCTCGCCGAAAATGACCCAGAGCGCTGCCGGCACCTGTCCT
ACGAGTTGCATGATAAAGAAGACAGTCATAAGTGCGGCGACGATAGTCATGCCCCGCGCCCACCGGAAGG
AGCTGACTGGGTTGAAGGCTCTCAAGGGCATCGGTCGAGATCCCGGTGCCTAATGAGTGAGCTAACTTAC
ATTAATTGCGTTGCGCTCACTGCCCGCTTTCCAGTCGGGAAACCTGTCGTGCCAGCTGCATTAATGAATC
GGCCAACGCGCGGGGAGAGGCGGTTTGCGTATTGGGCGCCAGGGTGGTTTTTCTTTTCACCAGTGAGACG
GGCAACAGCTGATTGCCCTTCACCGCCTGGCCCTGAGAGAGTTGCAGCAAGCGGTCCACGCTGGTTTGCC
CCAGCAGGCGAAAATCCTGTTTGATGGTGGTTAACGGCGGGATATAACATGAGCTGTCTTCGGTATCGTC
GTATCCCACTACCGAGATATCCGCACCAACGCGCAGCCCGGACTCGGTAATGGCGCGCATTGCGCCCAGC
GCCATCTGATCGTTGGCAACCAGCATCGCAGTGGGAACGATGCCCTCATTCAGCATTTGCATGGTTTGTT
GAAAACCGGACATGGCACTCCAGTCGCCTTCCCGTTCCGCTATCGGCTGAATTTGATTGCGAGTGAGATA
TTTATGCCAGCCAGCCAGACGCAGACGCGCCGAGACAGAACTTAATGGGCCCGCTAACAGCGCGATTTGC
TGGTGACCCAATGCGACCAGATGCTCCACGCCCAGTCGCGTACCGTCTTCATGGGAGAAAATAATACTGT
TGATGGGTGTCTGGTCAGAGACATCAAGAAATAACGCCGGAACATTAGTGCAGGCAGCTTCCACAGCAAT
GGCATCCTGGTCATCCAGCGGATAGTTAATGATCAGCCCACTGACGCGTTGCGCGAGAAGATTGTGCACC
GCCGCTTTACAGGCTTCGACGCCGCTTCGTTCTACCATCGACACCACCACGCTGGCACCCAGTTGATCGG
CGCGAGATTTAATCGCCGCGACAATTTGCGACGGCGCGTGCAGGGCCAGACTGGAGGTGGCAACGCCAAT
CAGCAACGACTGTTTGCCCGCCAGTTGTTGTGCCACGCGGTTGGGAATGTAATTCAGCTCCGCCATCGCC
GCTTCCACTTTTTCCCGCGTTTTCGCAGAAACGTGGCTGGCCTGGTTCACCACGCGGGAAACGGTCTGAT
AAGAGACACCGGCATACTCTGCGACATCGTATAACGTTACTGGTTTCACATTCACCACCCTGAATTGACT
CTCTTCCGGGCGCTATCATGCCATACCGCGAAAGGTTTTGCGCCATTCGATGGTGTCCGGGATCTCGACG
CTCTCCCTTATGCGACTCCTGCATTAGGAAGCAGCCCAGTAGTAGGTTGAGGCCGTTGAGCACCGCCGCC
GCAAGGAATGGTGCATGCAAGGAGATGGCGCCCAACAGTCCCCCGGCCACGGGGCCTGCCACCATACCCA
CGCCGAAACAAGCGCTCATGAGCCCGAAGTGGCGAGCCCGATCTTCCCCATCGGTGATGTCGGCGATATA
GGCGCCAGCAACCGCACCTGTGGCGCCGGTGATGCCGGCCACGATGCGTCCGGCGTAGAGGATCGAGATC
TCGATCCCGCGAAATTAATACGACTCACTATAGGGGAATTGTGAGCGGATAACAATTCCCCTCTAGAAAT
AATTTTGTTTAACTTTAAGAAGGAGATATACATATGGGTGCTATCACCGTTGGTAACAAAAACAACGACA
AACTGACCCTGTGGACCACCCCGGCTCCGTCTCCGAACTGCCGTCTGAACGCTGAAAAAGACGCTAAACT
GACCCTGGTTCTGACCAAATGCGGTTCTCAGATCCTGGCTACCGTTTCTGTTCTGGCTGTTAAAGGTTCT
CTGGCTCCGATCTCTGGTACCGTTCAGTCTGCTCACCTGATCATCCGTTTCGACGAAAACGGTGTTCTGC
TGAACAACTCTTTCCTGGACCCGGAATACTGGAACTTCCGTAACGGTGACCTGACCGAAGGTACCGCTTA
CACCAACGCTGTTGGTTTCATGCCGAACCTGTCTGCTTACCCGAAATCTCACGGTAAAACCGCTAAATCT
AACATCGTTTCTCAGGTTTACCTGAACGGTGACAAAACCAAACCGGTTACCCTGACCATCACCCTGAACG
GTACCCAGGAAACCGGTGACACCACCCCGTCTGCTTACTCTATGTCTTTCTCTTGGGACTGGTCTGGTCA
CAACTACATCAACGAAATCTTCGCTACCTCTTCTTACACCTTCTCTTACATCGCTCAGGAAGGTCTGGTT
CCGCGTGGTTCTGGTGTTCCGGGCTCTGGTGTACCAGGTAGCGGTGTACCGGGTTCTGGCGTACCTGGCT
CCGGTGTCCCGGGTTCCGGTGTTCCGGGTTCTGGTGTTCCGGGCTCTGGTGTACCAGGTAGCGGTGTACC
GGGTTCTGGCGTACCTGGCTCCGGTGTCCCGGGTTCCGGTGTTCCGGGTTCTGGTGTTCCGGGCTCTGGT
GTACCAGGTAGCGGTGTACCGGGTTCTGGCGTACCTGGCTCCGGTGTCCCGGGTTCCGGTGTTCCGGGTT
CTGGTGTTCCGGGCTCTGGTGTACCAGGTAGCGGTGTACCGGGTTCTGGCGTACCTGGCTCCGGTGTCCC
GGGTTCCGGTGTTCCGGGTTCTGGTGTTCCGGGCTCTGGTGTACCAGGTAGCGGTGTACCGGGTTCTGGC
GTACCTGGCTCCGGTGTCCCGGGTTCCGGTGTTCCGGGTTCTGGTGTTCCGGGCTCTGGTGTACCAGGTA
GCGGTGTACCGGGTTCTGGCGTACCTGGCTCCGGTGTCCCGGGTTCCGGTGTTCCGGGTTCTGGTGTTCC
GGGCTCTGGTGTACCAGGTAGCGGTGTACCGGGTTCTGGCGTACCTGGCTCCGGTGTCCCGGGTTCCGGT
GTTCCGGGTTCTGGTGTTCCGGGCTCTGGTGTACCAGGTAGCGGTGTACCGGGTTCTGGCGTACCTGGCT
CCGGTGTCCCGGGTTCCGGTGTTCCGGGTTCTGGTGTTCCTGGTATCGGTGTTCCGGGCATCGGTGTACC
TGGCATTGGTGTCCCAGGTATTGGCGTTCCAGGTATCGGCGTACCAGGTATTGGTGTTCCTGGTATCGGT
GTTCCGGGCATCGGTGTACCTGGCATTGGTGTCCCAGGTATTGGCGTTCCAGGTATCGGCGTACCAGGTA
TTGGTGTTCCTGGTATCGGTGTTCCGGGCATCGGTGTACCTGGCATTGGTGTCCCAGGTATTGGCGTTCC
AGGTATCGGCGTACCAGGTATTGGTGTTCCTGGTATCGGTGTTCCGGGCATCGGTGTACCTGGCATTGGT
GTCCCAGGTATTGGCGTTCCAGGTATCGGCGTACCAGGTATTGGTGTTCCTGGTATCGGTGTTCCGGGCA
TCGGTGTACCTGGCATTGGTGTCCCAGGTATTGGCGTTCCAGGTATCGGCGTACCAGGTATTGGTGTTCC
TGGTATCGGTGTTCCGGGCATCGGTGTACCTGGCATTGGTGTCCCAGGTATTGGCGTTCCAGGTATCGGC
GTACCAGGTATTGGTGTTCCTGGTATCGGTGTTCCGGGCATCGGTGTACCTGGCATTGGTGTCCCAGGTA
TTGGCGTTCCAGGTATCGGCGTACCAGGTATTGGTGTTCCTGGTATCGGTGTTCCGGGCATCGGTGTACC
TGGCATTGGTGTCCCAGGTATTGGCGTTCCAGGTATCGGCGTACCAGGTATTGGTTACTGATAATGATCT
TCAGGATCCGAATTCGAGCTCCGTCGACAAGCTTGCGGCCGCACTCGAGATCAAACGGGCTAGCCAGCCA
GAACTCGCCCCGGAAGACCCCGAGGATGTCGAGCACCACCACCACCACCACTGAGATCCGGCTGCTAACA
AAGCCCGAAAGGAAGCTGAGTTGGCTGCTGCCACCGCTGAGCAATAACTAGCATAACCCCTTGGGGCCTC
TAAACGGGTCTTGAGGGGTTTTTTGCTGAAAGGAGGAACTATATCCGGAT
