>Addgene plasmid #68391 | knob-s48i48 | addgene partial sequence | sequence record 122867 | T7 5'-TAATACGACTCACTATAGGG-3'
AACAACGACAAACTGACCCTGTGGACCACCCCGGCTCCGTCTCCGAACTGCCGTCTGAACGCTGAAAAAG
ACGCTAAACTGACCCTGGTTCTGACCAAATGCGGTTCTCAGATCCTGGCTACCGTTTCTGTTCTGGCTGT
TAAAGGTTCTCTGGCTCCGATCTCTGGTACCGTTCAGTCTGCTCACCTGATCATCCGTTTCGACGAAAAC
GGTGTTCTGCTGAACAACTCTTTCCTGGACCCGGAATACTGGAACTTCCGTAACGGTGACCTGACCGAAG
GTACCGCTTACACCAACGCTGTTGGTTTCATGCCGAACCTGTCTGCTTACCCGAAATCTCACGGTAAAAC
CGCTAAATCTAACATCGTTTCTCAGGTTTACCTGAACGGTGACAAAACCAAACCGGTTACCCTGACCATC
ACCCTGAACGGTACCCAGGAAACCGGTGACACCACCCCGTCTGCTTACTCTATGTCTTTCTCTTGGGACT
GGTCTGGTCACAACTACATCAACGAAATCTTCGCTACCTCTTCTTACACCTTCTCTTACATCGCTCAGGA
AGGTCTGGTTCCGCGTGGTTCTGGTGTTCCGGGCTCTGGTGTACCAGGTAGCGGTGTACCGGGTTCTGGC
GTACCTGGCTCCGGTGTCCC
