>Addgene plasmid #68391 | knob-s48i48 | addgene partial sequence | sequence record 122870 | T7term 5'-GCTAGTTATTGCTCAGCGG-3'
GGGGCGAGTTCTGGCTGGCTAGCCCGTTTGATCTCGAGTGCGGCCGCAAGCTTGTCGACGGAGCTCGAAT
TCGGATCCTGAAGATCATTATCAGTAACCAATACCTGGTACGCCGATACCTGGAACGCCAATACCTGGGA
CACCAATGCCAGGTACACCGATGCCCGGAACACCGATACCAGGAACACCAATACCTGGTACGCCGATACC
TGGAACGCCAATACCTGGGACACCAATGCCAGGTACACCGATGCCCGGAACACCGATACCAGGAACACCA
ATACCTGGTACGCCGATACCTGGAACGCCAATACCTGGGACACCAATGCCAGGTACACCGATGCCCGGAA
CACCGATACCAGGAACACCAATACCTGGTACGCCGATACCTGGAACGCCAATACCTGGGACACCAATGCC
AGGTACACCGATGCCCGGAACACCGATACCAGGAACACCAATACCTGGTACGCCGATACCTGGAACGCCA
ATACCTGGGACACCAATGCCAGGTACACCGATGCCCGGAACACCGATACCAGGAACACCAATACCTGGTA
CGCCGATACCTGGAACGCCAATACCTGGGACACCAATGCCAGGTACACCGATGCCCGGAACACCGATACC
AGGAACACCAATACCTGGTACGCCGATACCTGGAACGCCAATACCTGGGACACCAATGCCAGGTACACCG
